Addgene plasmid #172718: pCDF-GFPplus
Purpose: Expression of a fast folding GFP variant GFP plus
Depositing lab: Tilmann Weber. Depositing organization: Danmarks Tekniske Universitet. Publication: A versatile genetic engineering toolkit for E. coli based on CRISPR-prime editing. Tong Y, Jorgensen TS, Whitford CM, Weber T, Lee SY. Nat Commun. 2021 Sep 1;12(1):5206. doi: 10.1038/s41467-021-25541-3. PubMed 34471126.
Backbone
  Vector backbone: pCDF
  Backbone size w/o insert (bp): 3725
  Vector type: Bacterial Expression
Growth in bacteria
  Bacterial resistance: Streptomycin, 50 μg/mL
  Growth temperature: 37°C
  Growth strain: DH5alpha
  Copy number: High Copy
Gene/Insert
  Gene/Insert name: GFP plus
  Species: Synthetic
  Insert size (bp): 717
  Cloning method: Gibson Cloning
Terms and licenses: Academic/Nonprofit Terms; Industry Terms: Not Available to Industry
Depositor comments: Please visit https://www.biorxiv.org/content/10.1101/2020.09.02.279141v1 for bioRxiv preprint.
How to cite: pCDF-GFPplus was a gift from Tilmann Weber (Addgene plasmid # 172718 ; http://n2t.net/addgene:172718 ; RRID:Addgene_172718)
