[The description below was written by a language model from this plasmid's Addgene catalogue record and pLannotate feature annotations shown in this document.]
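Description:
pCDF-GFPplus is a bacterial expression plasmid of about 4.4 kb built on a pCDF backbone for producing GFP plus, a synthetic fast-folding green fluorescent protein variant, in E. coli. It replicates from the CloDF13 (CDF) origin, which is compatible with other common origin classes and so allows the plasmid to be kept alongside additional plasmids in the same cell. Selection relies on the aadA aminoglycoside adenylyltransferase gene (SmR), driven by the AmpR (bla) promoter, which confers resistance to streptomycin and spectinomycin. The backbone also carries lacI with its own promoter.

The roughly 717 bp GFP coding sequence, inserted by Gibson assembly, was matched by automated annotation to Folding Reporter GFP, an Aequorea victoria derivative. On the circular map it lies just downstream of the backbone's T7 promoter, lac operator and T7 gene 10 ribosome binding site, with a fragment of the constitutive synthetic J23119 promoter positioned between these elements and the reporter. The record does not state which promoter is meant to drive expression; the layout suggests constitutive transcription from the J23119 element by host RNA polymerase, with T7/lac-controlled transcription possible in strains supplying T7 RNA polymerase. A lambda t0 terminator and then a T7 terminator follow the reporter. The short hits to an MCS, lacZα, the Pc promoter, SET1 and TcR are fragments, most likely backbone or cloning remnants rather than functional parts.

The plasmid was deposited with a CRISPR prime-editing toolkit for E. coli. A fluorescent reporter on a compatible origin would suit use as an editing target or readout there, although the record gives its purpose only as GFP plus expression.
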