Features (pLannotate 1.2.2; 19 found; start..end, strand, type, name):
     31..59      +  promoter       J23119 promoter (fragment): bacterial promoter (Registry of Standard Biological Parts BBa J23119)
     86..799     +  CDS            Folding Reporter GFP: Folding Reporter GFP is a basic (constitutively fluorescent) green fluorescent protein published in 1999, derived from Aequorea victoria.
    810..829     +  misc_feature   MCS (fragment): pUC18/19 multiple cloning site
    837..861     +  CDS            lacZα (fragment): LacZα fragment of β-galactosidase; lacZ fragment
    872..966     +  terminator     lambda t0 terminator: transcription terminator from phage lambda
    997..1019    +  promoter       Pc promoter (fragment): intI1 (promoter lies within the coding sequence); class 1 integron promoter
   1029..1046    +  CDS            SET1 (fragment): solubility-enhancement tag derived from T7 phage gene 10B
   1054..1101    +  terminator     T7 terminator: transcription terminator for bacteriophage T7 RNA polymerase
   1272..2063    -  CDS            SmR: aminoglycoside adenylyltransferase (Murphy, 1985); aadA; confers resistance to spectinomycin and streptomycin
   2064..2155    -  promoter       AmpR promoter: bla
   2203..2941    -  rep_origin     CloDF13 ori: Plasmids containing the CloDF13 (CDF) origin of replication can be propagated in E. coli cells that contain additional plasmids with compatible origins.
   3038..3102    -  CDS            TcR (fragment): tetracycline efflux protein; tet; confers resistance to tetracycline
   3117..3138    -  protein_bind   CAP binding site: CAP binding activates transcription in the presence of cAMP. E. coli catabolite activator protein
   3151..4233    -  CDS            lacI: lac repressor; lacI; The lac repressor binds to the lac operator to inhibit transcription in E. coli. This inhibition can be relieved by adding lactose or isopropyl-β-D-thiogalactopyranoside (IPTG).
   4234..4311    -  promoter       lacI promoter: lacI
   4319..4354    -  CDS            TcR (fragment): tetracycline efflux protein; tet; confers resistance to tetracycline
   4357..4375    +  promoter       T7 promoter: promoter for bacteriophage T7 RNA polymerase
   4376..4400    +  protein_bind   lac operator: The lac repressor binds to the lac operator to inhibit transcription in E. coli. This inhibition can be relieved by adding lactose or isopropyl-β-D-thiogalactopyranoside (IPTG). lac repressor encoded by lacI
   4415..4437    +  RBS            RBS: efficient ribosome binding site from bacteriophage T7 gene 10 (Olins and Rangwala, 1989)
>Addgene plasmid #172718 | pCDF-GFPplus | addgene full sequence | sequence record 342223 | Addegene NGS Result
GGTTACGGTTGAGTAATAAATGGATTTACGGCTAGCTCAGTCCTAGGTATAGTGCTAGCTACTAGAGAAA
GAGGAGAAATACTAGATGAGCAAAGGAGAAGAACTTTTCACTGGAGTTGTCCCAATTCTTGTTGAATTAG
ATGGTGATGTTAATGGGCACAAATTTTCTGTCAGTGGAGAGGGTGAAGGTGATGCTACATACGGAAAACT
CACCCTTAAATTTATTTGCACTACTGGAAAACTACCTGTTCCATGGCCAACACTTGTCACTACTCTGACC
TATGGTGTTCAATGCTTTTCCCGTTATCCGGATCACATGAAACGGCATGACTTTTTCAAGAGTGCCATGC
CCGAAGGTTATGTACAGGAACGCACTATATCTTTCAAAGATGACGGGAACTACAAGACGCGTGCTGAAGT
CAAGTTTGAAGGTGATACCCTTGTTAATCGTATCGAGTTAAAGGGTATTGATTTTAAAGAAGATGGAAAC
ATTCTCGGACACAAACTAGAGTACAACTATAACTCACACAATGTATACATCACGGCAGACAAACAAAAGA
ATGGAATCAAAGCTAACTTCAAAATTCGCCACAACATTGAAGATGGTTCCGTTCAACTAGCAGACCATTA
TCAACAAAATACTCCAATTGGCGATGGCCCTGTCCTTTTACCAGACAACCATTACCTGTCGACACAATCT
GCCCTTTCGAAAGATCCCAACGAAAAGCGTGACCACATGGTCCTTCTTGAGTTTGTAACTGCTGCTGGGA
TTACACATGGCATGGATGAGCTCTACAAATGAAGCGCATACCTGCAGGCATGCAAGCTTGCGGCCGCGTC
GTGACTGGGAAAACCCTGGCGACTAGTCTTGGACTCCTGTTGATAGATCCAGTAATGACCTCAGAACTCC
ATCTGGATTTGTTCAGAACGCTCGGTTGCCGCCGGGCGTTTTTTATTGGTGAGAATCCAGGGGTCCCCAA
TAATTACGATTTAAATTTGACATAAGCCTGTTCGGTTCGATTAACCTAGGCTGCTGCCACCGCTGAGCAA
TAACTAGCATAACCCCTTGGGGCCTCTAAACGGGTCTTGAGGGGTTTTTTGCTGAAACCTCAGGCATTTG
AGAAGCACACGGTCACACTGCTTCCGGTAGTCAATAAACCGGTAAACCAGCAATAGACATAAGCGGCTAT
TTAACGACCCTGCCCTGAACCGACGACCGGGTCATCGTGGCCGGATCTTGCGGCCCCTCGGCTTGAACGA
ATTGTTAGACATTATTTGCCGACTACCTTGGTGATCTCGCCTTTCACGTAGTGGACAAATTCTTCCAACT
GATCTGCGCGCGAGGCCAAGCGATCTTCTTCTTGTCCAAGATAAGCCTGTCTAGCTTCAAGTATGACGGG
CTGATACTGGGCCGGCAGGCGCTCCATTGCCCAGTCGGCAGCGACATCCTTCGGCGCGATTTTGCCGGTT
ACTGCGCTGTACCAAATGCGGGACAACGTAAGCACTACATTTCGCTCATCGCCAGCCCAGTCGGGCGGCG
AGTTCCATAGCGTTAAGGTTTCATTTAGCGCCTCAAATAGATCCTGTTCAGGAACCGGATCAAAGAGTTC
CTCCGCCGCTGGACCTACCAAGGCAACGCTATGTTCTCTTGCTTTTGTCAGCAAGATAGCCAGATCAATG
TCGATCGTGGCTGGCTCGAAGATACCTGCAAGAATGTCATTGCGCTGCCATTCTCCAAATTGCAGTTCGC
GCTTAGCTGGATAACGCCACGGAATGATGTCGTCGTGCACAACAATGGTGACTTCTACAGCGCGGAGAAT
CTCGCTCTCTCCAGGGGAAGCCGAAGTTTCCAAAAGGTCGTTGATCAAAGCTCGCCGCGTTGTTTCATCA
AGCCTTACGGTCACCGTAACCAGCAAATCAATATCACTGTGTGGCTTCAGGCCGCCATCCACTGCGGAGC
CGTACAAATGTACGGCCAGCAACGTCGGTTCGAGATGGCGCTCGATGACGCCAACTACCTCTGATAGTTG
AGTCGATACTTCGGCGATCACCGCTTCCCTCATACTCTTCCTTTTTCAATATTATTGAAGCATTTATCAG
GGTTATTGTCTCATGAGCGGATACATATTTGAATGTATTTAGAAAAATAAACAAATAGCTAGCTCACTCG
GTCGCTACGCTCCGGGCGTGAGACTGCGGCGGGCGCTGCGGACACATACAAAGTTACCCACAGATTCCGT
GGATAAGCAGGGGACTAACATGTGAGGCAAAACAGCAGGGCCGCGCCGGTGGCGTTTTTCCATAGGCTCC
GCCCTCCTGCCAGAGTTCACATAAACAGACGCTTTTCCGGTGCATCTGTGGGAGCCGTGAGGCTCAACCA
TGAATCTGACAGTACGGGCGAAACCCGACAGGACTTAAAGATCCCCACCGTTTCCGGCGGGTCGCTCCCT
CTTGCGCTCTCCTGTTCCGACCCTGCCGTTTACCGGATACCTGTTCCGCCTTTCTCCCTTACGGGAAGTG
TGGCGCTTTCTCATAGCTCACACACTGGTATCTCGGCTCGGTGTAGGTCGTTCGCTCCAAGCTGGGCTGT
AAGCAAGAACTCCCCGTTCAGCCCGACTGCTGCGCCTTATCCGGTAACTGTTCACTTGAGTCCAACCCGG
AAAAGCACGGTAAAACGCCACTGGCAGCAGCCATTGGTAACTGGGAGTTCGCAGAGGATTTGTTTAGCTA
AACACGCGGTTGCTCTTGAAGTGTGCGCCAAAGTCCGGCTACACTGGAAGGACAGATTTGGTTGCTGTGC
TCTGCGAAAGCCAGTTACCACGGTTAAGCAGTTCCCCAACTGACTTAACCTTCGATCAAACCACCTCCCC
AGGTGGTTTTTTCGTTTACAGGGCAAAAGATTACGCGCAGAAAAAAAGGATCTCAAGAAGATCCTTTGAT
CTTTTCTACTGAACCGCTCTAGATTTCAGTGCAATTTATCTCTTCAAATGTAGCACCTGAAGTCAGCCCC
ATACGATATAAGTTGTAATTCTCATGTTAGTCATGCCCCGCGCCCACCGGAAGGAGCTGACTGGGTTGAA
GGCTCTCAAGGGCATCGGTCGAGATCCCGGTGCCTAATGAGTGAGCTAACTTACATTAATTGCGTTGCGC
TCACTGCCCGCTTTCCAGTCGGGAAACCTGTCGTGCCAGCTGCATTAATGAATCGGCCAACGCGCGGGGA
GAGGCGGTTTGCGTATTGGGCGCCAGGGTGGTTTTTCTTTTCACCAGTGAGACGGGCAACAGCTGATTGC
CCTTCACCGCCTGGCCCTGAGAGAGTTGCAGCAAGCGGTCCACGCTGGTTTGCCCCAGCAGGCGAAAATC
CTGTTTGATGGTGGTTAACGGCGGGATATAACATGAGCTGTCTTCGGTATCGTCGTATCCCACTACCGAG
ATGTCCGCACCAACGCGCAGCCCGGACTCGGTAATGGCGCGCATTGCGCCCAGCGCCATCTGATCGTTGG
CAACCAGCATCGCAGTGGGAACGATGCCCTCATTCAGCATTTGCATGGTTTGTTGAAAACCGGACATGGC
ACTCCAGTCGCCTTCCCGTTCCGCTATCGGCTGAATTTGATTGCGAGTGAGATATTTATGCCAGCCAGCC
AGACGCAGACGCGCCGAGACAGAACTTAATGGGCCCGCTAACAGCGCGATTTGCTGGTGACCCAATGCGA
CCAGATGCTCCACGCCCAGTCGCGTACCGTCTTCATGGGAGAAAATAATACTGTTGATGGGTGTCTGGTC
AGAGACATCAAGAAATAACGCCGGAACATTAGTGCAGGCAGCTTCCACAGCAATGGCATCCTGGTCATCC
AGCGGATAGTTAATGATCAGCCCACTGACGCGTTGCGCGAGAAGATTGTGCACCGCCGCTTTACAGGCTT
CGACGCCGCTTCGTTCTACCATCGACACCACCACGCTGGCACCCAGTTGATCGGCGCGAGATTTAATCGC
CGCGACAATTTGCGACGGCGCGTGCAGGGCCAGACTGGAGGTGGCAACGCCAATCAGCAACGACTGTTTG
CCCGCCAGTTGTTGTGCCACGCGGTTGGGAATGTAATTCAGCTCCGCCATCGCCGCTTCCACTTTTTCCC
GCGTTTTCGCAGAAACGTGGCTGGCCTGGTTCACCACGCGGGAAACGGTCTGATAAGAGACACCGGCATA
CTCTGCGACATCGTATAACGTTACTGGTTTCACATTCACCACCCTGAATTGACTCTCTTCCGGGCGCTAT
CATGCCATACCGCGAAAGGTTTTGCGCCATTCGATGGTGTCCGGGATCTCGACGCTCTCCCTTATGCGAC
TCCTGCATTAGGAAATTAATACGACTCACTATAGGGGAATTGTGAGCGGATAACAATTCCCCTGTAGAAA
TAATTTTGTTTAACTTTAATAAGGAGATATAC
